Addgene plasmid #68376: pJH110
Purpose: (Empty Backbone) Clone cassette to replace RFP for integration into C31 landing pad strain
Depositing lab: Trevor Charles. Depositing organization: University of Waterloo. Publication: Site-specific bacterial chromosome engineering: PhiC31 integrase mediated cassette exchange (IMCE). Heil JR, Cheng J, Charles TC. J Vis Exp. 2012 Mar 16;(61). pii: 3698. doi: 10.3791/3698. PubMed 22453661.
Backbone
  Vector backbone: pK19mobsacB
  Selectable markers: Gentamicin
Growth in bacteria
  Bacterial resistance: Kanamycin, 50 μg/mL
  Growth temperature: 37°C
  Growth strain: DH5alpha
  Copy number: High Copy
Gene/Insert
  Cloning method: Restriction Enzyme
Terms and licenses: Academic/Nonprofit Terms; Industry Terms: Not Available to Industry
Depositor comments: This plasmid contains an R98K mutation in the Gm resistance cassette. The depositor states that this mutation should not affect plasmid function.
How to cite: pJH110 was a gift from Trevor Charles (Addgene plasmid # 68376 ; http://n2t.net/addgene:68376 ; RRID:Addgene_68376)
