[The description below was written by a language model from this plasmid's Addgene catalogue record and pLannotate feature annotations shown in this document.]
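Description:
pJH110 is an empty donor backbone for φC31 integrase-mediated cassette exchange in bacteria, built on the mobilizable suicide vector pK19mobsacB. It replicates in E. coli from a high-copy ColE1/pUC-type origin and is maintained with kanamycin through the Tn5-derived neo (nptII) gene. From its parent it also carries the incP oriT with a traJ fragment, which allows conjugal transfer into a recipient strain when transfer functions are supplied in trans. The Bacillus subtilis sacB gene, under its own promoter and control region, provides sucrose counter-selection against cells that retain the vector backbone. Several annotated remnants (tnpA, ble, IS1, lacI and lacZα fragments, and duplicated cat promoter hits) appear to be backbone leftovers rather than functional parts.

The working element lies in the former pUC-type cloning region downstream of the lac promoter and operator. It is a cassette bounded by two minimal φC31 attB sites annotated on opposite strands. Between them are a gentamicin acetyltransferase gene (aacC1) downstream of a class 1 integron Pc promoter, and an mRFP1 reporter preceded by a fragment of the J23119 constitutive promoter. Users replace the RFP segment with their own cassette by restriction cloning, so loss of red fluorescence presumably marks recombinant clones. The plasmid is then introduced into a landing-pad strain, where φC31 integrase swaps the attB-flanked segment into the chromosome. Gentamicin selects for the exchanged cassette. The record does not describe the landing pad or the source of integrase. The depositor notes an R98K substitution in the gentamicin resistance gene that is not expected to affect function.
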