Features (pLannotate 1.2.2; 25 found; start..end, strand, type, name):
     20..50      +  promoter       lac promoter: promoter for the E. coli lac operon
     58..74      +  protein_bind   lac operator: The lac repressor binds to the lac operator to inhibit transcription in E. coli. This inhibition can be relieved by adding lactose or isopropyl-β-D-thiogalactopyranoside (IPTG). lac repressor encoded by lacI
    117..150     +  protein_bind   attB: minimal attB site for the φC31 integrase (Groth et al., 2000) phage φC31 integrase
    290..823     -  CDS            GmR: gentamycin acetyltransferase; aacC1; confers resistance to gentamycin
   1012..1040    -  promoter       Pc promoter: intI1 (promoter lies within the coding sequence); class 1 integron promoter
   1119..1793    -  CDS            mRFP1: mRFP1 is a basic (constitutively fluorescent) red fluorescent protein published in 2002, derived from Discosoma sp.. It is reported to be a somewhat slowly-maturing monomer with low acid sensitivity.
   1829..1854    -  promoter       J23119(SpeI) promoter (fragment): bacterial promoter (Registry of Standard Biological Parts BBa J23119) modified to end with an SpeI site
   1861..1894    -  protein_bind   attB: minimal attB site for the φC31 integrase (Groth et al., 2000) phage φC31 integrase
   1895..1928    -  misc_feature   MCS (fragment): pUC18/19 multiple cloning site
   1925..2082    +  CDS            lacZα (fragment): LacZα fragment of β-galactosidase; lacZ fragment
   2095..2418    +  CDS            tnpA (fragment): TN5P_ECOLX - Also known as tnp. Experimental evidence at protein level: Swiss-Prot protein existence level 1. Mediates transposition of transposon Tn5 by a 'cut and paste' mechanism. First, the monomeric transposase binds the 19 bp inverted DNA repeats flanking the transposon. Then, dimerization of the DNA- bound transposase creates a synaptic DNA complex. After nicking of the first DNA strand, excision of the transposon proceeds through a series of intermediates. The transposase then mediates the insertion of the transposon at a new site by strand transfer. The activity of the wild- type tran
   2450..3241    +  CDS            neo: KKA2_KLEPN - Also known as kan, nptII. Experimental evidence at protein level: Swiss-Prot protein existence level 1. Resistance to kanamycin, neomycin, paromomycin, ribostamycin, butirosin and gentamicin B. From Klebsiella pneumoniae.
   3290..3735    +  promoter       sacB promoter: sacR; sacB promoter and control region
   3736..5157    +  CDS            SacB: secreted levansucrase that renders bacterial growth sensitive to sucrose; Bacillus subtilis sacB; negative selection marker
   5194..5292    +  CDS            ble (fragment): BLE_KLEPN - Experimental evidence at protein level: Swiss-Prot protein existence level 1. Binding protein with a strong affinity to the bleomycin family of antibiotics. Binds to CL990; an antimitotic-antibiotic compound. From Klebsiella pneumoniae.
   5293..5478    -  CDS            traJ (fragment): oriT-recognizing protein; traJ
   5511..5620    -  oriT           oriT: incP origin of transfer
   5855..5945    -  promoter       cat promoter: promoter of the E. coli cat gene encoding chloramphenicol acetyltransferase
   6066..6142    +  mobile_element IS1 (fragment): prokaryotic transposable element IS1
   6139..6229    -  promoter       cat promoter: promoter of the E. coli cat gene encoding chloramphenicol acetyltransferase
   6350..6424    +  mobile_element IS1 (fragment): prokaryotic transposable element IS1
   6425..6478    +  CDS            ble (fragment): BLE_KLEPN - Experimental evidence at protein level: Swiss-Prot protein existence level 1. Binding protein with a strong affinity to the bleomycin family of antibiotics. Binds to CL990; an antimitotic-antibiotic compound. From Klebsiella pneumoniae.
   6589..7177    +  rep_origin     ori: high-copy-number ColE1/pMB1/pBR322/pUC origin of replication
   7360..7452    +  CDS            lacI (fragment): lac repressor; lacI; The lac repressor binds to the lac operator to inhibit transcription in E. coli. This inhibition can be relieved by adding lactose or isopropyl-β-D-thiogalactopyranoside (IPTG).
   7465..5       +  protein_bind   CAP binding site (across the origin): CAP binding activates transcription in the presence of cAMP. E. coli catabolite activator protein
>Addgene plasmid #68376 | pJH110 | depositor full sequence | sequence record 119852 | pJH110 sequence 7481 bps
CTCATTAGGCACCCCAGGCTTTACACTTTATGCTTCCGGCTCGTATGTTGTGTGGAATTGTGAGCGGATA
ACAATTTCACACAGGAAACAGCTATGACCATGATTACGCCAAGCTTGTGCCAGGGCGTGCCCTTGGGCTC
CCCGGGCGCGTGAAATAAGTGGCTGCGCGCATAAAGCGGGTGATGGGACTAACGCCTGAGTTAAGCCGGA
GCGCTTTGCGGCCGCGGCGTTGTGACAATTTACCGAACAACTCCGCGGCCGGGAAGCCGATCTCGGCTTG
AACGAATTGTTAGGTGGCGGTACTTGGGTCGATATCAAAGTGCATCACTTCTTCCCGTATGCCCAACTTT
GTATAGAGAGCCACTGCGGGATCGTCACCGTAATCTGCTTGCACGTAGATCACATAAGCACCAAGCGCGT
TGGCCTCATGCTTGAGGAGATTGATGAGCGCGGTGGCAATGCCCTGCCTCCGGTGCTCGCCGGAGACTGC
GAGATCATAGATATAGATCTCACTACGCGGCTGCTCAAACCTGGGCAGAACGTAAGCCGCGAGAGCGCCA
ACAACCGCTTCTTGGTCGAAGGCAGCAAGCGCGATGAATGTCTTACTACGGAGCAAGTTCCCGAGGTAAT
CGGAGTCCGGCTGATGTTGGGAGTAGGTGGCTACGTCTCCGAACTCACGACCGAAAAGATCAAGAGCAGC
CCGCATGGATTTGACTTGGTCAGGGCCGAGCCTACATGTGCGAATGATGCCCATACTTGAGCCACCTAAC
TTTGTTTTAGGGCGACTGCCCTGCTGCGTAACATCGTTGCTGCTGCGTAACATCGTTGCTGCTCCATAAC
ATCAAACATCGACCCACGGCGTAACGCGCTTGCTGCTTGGATGCCCGAGGCATAGACTGTACAAAAAAAC
AGTCATAACAAGCCATGAAAACCGCCACTGCGCCGTTACCACCGCTGCGTTCGGTCAAGGTTCTGGACCA
GTTGCGTGAGCGCATACGCTACTTGCATTACAGTTTACGAACCGAACAGGCTTATGTCAACTGGGTTCGT
GCCTTCATCCGTTTCCACGGTGTGCGGCATGCCTGCAGCGATCTACACTAGCACTATCAGCGTTATTAAG
CACCGGTGGAGTGACGACCTTCAGCACGTTCGTACTGTTCAACGATGGTGTAGTCTTCGTTGTGGGAGGT
GATGTCCAGTTTGATGTCGGTTTTGTAAGCACCCGGCAGCTGAACCGGTTTTTTAGCCATGTAGGTGGTT
TTAACTTCAGCGTCGTAGTGACCACCGTCTTTCAGTTTCAGACGCATTTTGATTTCACCTTTCAGAGCAC
CGTCTTCCGGGTACATACGTTCGGTGGAAGCTTCCCAACCCATGGTTTTTTTCTGCATAACCGGACCGTC
GGACGGGAAGTTGGTACCACGCAGTTTAACTTTGTAGATGAACTCACCGTCTTGCAGGGAGGAGTCCTGG
GTAACGGTAACAACACCACCGTCTTCGAAGTTCATAACACGTTCCCATTTGAAACCTTCCGGGAAGGACA
GTTTCAGGTAGTCCGGGATGTCAGCCGGGTGTTTAACGTAAGCTTTGGAACCGTACTGGAACTGCGGGGA
CAGGATGTCCCAAGCGAACGGCAGCGGACCACCTTTGGTAACTTTCAGTTTAGCGGTCTGGGTACCTTCG
TACGGACGACCTTCACCTTCACCTTCGATTTCGAACTCGTGACCGTTAACGGAACCTTCCATACGAACTT
TGAAACGCATGAACTCTTTGATAACGTCTTCGGAGGAAGCCATCTAGTATTTCTCCTCTTTCTCTAGTAG
CTAGCACAATACCTAGGACTGAGCTAGCCGTCAAGCATGCCGCGCCCGGGGAGCCCAAGGGCACGCCCTG
GCACCTCTAGAGGATCCCCGGGTACCGAGCTCGAATTCACTGGCCGTCGTTTTACAACGTCGTGACTGGG
AAAACCCTGGCGTTACCCAACTTAATCGCCTTGCAGCACATCCCCCTTTCGCCAGCTGGCGTAATAGCGA
AGAGGCCCGCACCGATCGCCCTTCCCAACAGTTGCGCAGCCTGAATGGCGAATGGCGATAAGCTAGCTTC
ACGCTGCCGCAAGCACTCAGGGCGCAAGGGCTGCTAAAGGAAGCGGAACACGTAGAAAGCCAGTCCGCAG
AAACGGTGCTGACCCCGGATGAATGTCAGCTACTGGGCTATCTGGACAAGGGAAAACGCAAGCGCAAAGA
GAAAGCAGGTAGCTTGCAGTGGGCTTACATGGCGATAGCTAGACTGGGCGGTTTTATGGACAGCAAGCGA
ACCGGAATTGCCAGCTGGGGCGCCCTCTGGTAAGGTTGGGAAGCCCTGCAAAGTAAACTGGATGGCTTTC
TTGCCGCCAAGGATCTGATGGCGCAGGGGATCAAGATCTGATCAAGAGACAGGATGAGGATCGTTTCGCA
TGATTGAACAAGATGGATTGCACGCAGGTTCTCCGGCCGCTTGGGTGGAGAGGCTATTCGGCTATGACTG
GGCACAACAGACAATCGGCTGCTCTGATGCCGCCGTGTTCCGGCTGTCAGCGCAGGGGCGCCCGGTTCTT
TTTGTCAAGACCGACCTGTCCGGTGCCCTGAATGAACTCCAAGACGAGGCAGCGCGGCTATCGTGGCTGG
CCACGACGGGCGTTCCTTGCGCAGCTGTGCTCGACGTTGTCACTGAAGCGGGAAGGGACTGGCTGCTATT
GGGCGAAGTGCCGGGGCAGGATCTCCTGTCATCTCACCTTGCTCCTGCCGAGAAAGTATCCATCATGGCT
GATGCAATGCGGCGGCTGCATACGCTTGATCCGGCTACCTGCCCATTCGACCACCAAGCGAAACATCGCA
TCGAGCGAGCACGTACTCGGATGGAAGCCGGTCTTGTCGATCAGGATGATCTGGACGAAGAGCATCAGGG
GCTCGCGCCAGCCGAACTGTTCGCCAGGCTCAAGGCGCGGATGCCCGACGGCGAGGATCTCGTCGTGACC
CATGGCGATGCCTGCTTGCCGAATATCATGGTGGAAAATGGCCGCTTTTCTGGATTCATCGACTGTGGCC
GGCTGGGTGTGGCGGACCGCTATCAGGACATAGCGTTGGCTACCCGTGATATTGCTGAAGAGCTTGGCGG
CGAATGGGCTGACCGCTTCCTCGTGCTTTACGGTATCGCCGCTCCCGATTCGCAGCGCATCGCCTTCTAT
CGCCTTCTTGACGAGTTCTTCTGAGCGGGACTCTGGGGTTCGCTAGAGGATCGATCCTTTTTAACCCATC
ACATATACCTGCCGTTCACTATTATTTAGTGAAATGAGATATTATGATATTTTCTGAATTGTGATTAAAA
AGGCAACTTTATGCCCATGCAACAGAAACTATAAAAAATACAGAGAATGAAAAGAAACAGATAGATTTTT
TAGTTCTTTAGGCCCGTAGTCTGCAAATCCTTTTATGATTTTCTATCAAACAAAAGAGGAAAATAGACCA
GTTGCAATCCAAACGAGAGTCTAATAGAATGAGGTCGAAAAGTAAATCGCGCGGGTTTGTTACTGATAAA
GCAGGCAAGACCTAAAATGTGTAAAGGGCAAAGTGTATACTTTGGCGTCACCCCTTACATATTTTAGGTC
TTTTTTTATTGTGCGTAACTAACTTGCCATCTTCAAACAGGAGGGCTGGAAGAAGCAGACCGCTAACACA
GTACATAAAAAAGGAGACATGAACGATGAACATCAAAAAGTTTGCAAAACAAGCAACAGTATTAACCTTT
ACTACCGCACTGCTGGCAGGAGGCGCAACTCAAGCGTTTGCGAAAGAAACGAACCAAAAGCCATATAAGG
AAACATACGGCATTTCCCATATTACACGCCATGATATGCTGCAAATCCCTGAACAGCAAAAAAATGAAAA
ATATCAAGTTTCTGAATTTGATTCGTCCACAATTAAAAATATCTCTTCTGCAAAAGGCCTGGACGTTTGG
GACAGCTGGCCATTACAAAACGCTGACGGCACTGTCGCAAACTATCACGGCTACCACATCGTCTTTGCAT
TAGCCGGAGATCCTAAAAATGCGGATGACACATCGATTTACATGTTCTATCAAAAAGTCGGCGAAACTTC
TATTGACAGCTGGAAAAACGCTGGCCGCGTCTTTAAAGACAGCGACAAATTCGATGCAAATGATTCTATC
CTAAAAGACCAAACACAAGAATGGTCAGGTTCAGCCACATTTACATCTGACGGAAAAATCCGTTTATTCT
ACACTGATTTCTCCGGTAAACATTACGGCAAACAAACACTGACAACTGCACAAGTTAACGTATCAGCATC
AGACAGCTCTTTGAACATCAACGGTGTAGAGGATTATAAATCAATCTTTGACGGTGACGGAAAAACGTAT
CAAAATGTACAGCAGTTCATCGATGAAGGCAACTACAGCTCAGGCGACAACCATACGCTGAGAGATCCTC
ACTACGTAGAAGATAAAGGCCACAAATACTTAGTATTTGAAGCAAACACTGGAACTGAAGATGGCTACCA
AGGCGAAGAATCTTTATTTAACAAAGCATACTATGGCAAAAGCACATCATTCTTCCGTCAAGAAAGTCAA
AAACTTCTGCAAAGCGATAAAAAACGCACGGCTGAGTTAGCAAACGGCGCTCTCGGTATGATTGAGCTAA
ACGATGATTACACACTGAAAAAAGTGATGAAACCGCTGATTGCATCTAACACAGTAACAGATGAAATTGA
ACGCGCGAACGTCTTTAAAATGAACGGCAAATGGTACCTGTTCACTGACTCCCGCGGATCAAAAATGACG
ATTGACGGCATTACGTCTAACGATATTTACATGCTTGGTTATGTTTCTAATTCTTTAACTGGCCCATACA
AGCCGCTGAACAAAACTGGCCTTGTGTTAAAAATGGATCTTGATCCTAACGATGTAACCTTTACTTACTC
ACACTTCGCTGTACCTCAAGCGAAAGGAAACAATGTCGTGATTACAAGCTATATGACAAACAGAGGATTC
TACGCAGACAAACAATCAACGTTTGCGCCGAGCTTCCTGCTGAACATCAAAGGCAAGAAAACATCTGTTG
TCAAAGACAGCATCCTTGAACAAGGACAATTAACAGTTAACAAATAAAAACGCAAAAGAAAATGCCGATG
GGTACCGAGCGAAATGACCGACCAAGCGACGCCCAACCTGCCATCACGAGATTTCGATTCCACCGCCGCC
TTCTATGAAAGGTTGGGCTTCGGAATCGTTTTCCGGGACGCCCTCGCGGACGTGCTCATAGTCCACGACG
CCCGTGATTTTGTAGCCCTGGCCGACGGCCAGCAGGTAGGCCGACAGGCTCATGCCGGCCGCCGCCGCCT
TTTCCTCAATCGCTCTTCGTTCGTCTGGAAGGCAGTACACCTTGATAGGTGGGCTGCCCTTCCTGGTTGG
CTTGGTTTCATCAGCCATCCGCTTGCCCTCATCTGTTACGCCGGCGGTAGCCGGCCAGCCTCGCAGAGCA
GGATTCCCGTTGAGCACCGCCAGGTGCGAATAAGGGACAGTGAAGAAGGAACACCCGCTCGCGGGTGGGC
CTACTTCACCTATCCTGCCCGGCTGACGCCGTTGGATACACCAAGGAAAGTCTACACGAACCCTTTGGCA
AAATCCTGTATATCGTGCGAAAAAGGATGGATATACCGAAAAAATCGCTATAATGACCCCGAAGCAGGGT
TATGCAGCGGAAAAGCGCTGCTTCCCTGCTGTTTTGTGGAATATCTACCGACTGGAAACAGGCAAATGCA
GGAAATTACTGAACTGAGGGGACAGGCGAGAGACGATGCCAAAGAGCTCCTGAAAATCTCGATAACTCAA
AAAATACGCCCGGTAGTGATCTTATTTCATTATGGTGAAAGTTGGAACCTCTTACGTGCCGATCAACGTC
TCATTTTCGCCAAAAGTTGGCCCAGGGCTTCCCGGTATCAACAGGGACACCAGGATTTATTTATTCTGCG
AAGTGATCTTCCGTCACAGGTATTTATTCGGCGCAAAGTGCGTCGGGTGATGCTGCCAACTTACTGATTT
AGTGTATGATGGTGTTTTTGAGGTGCTCCAGTGGCTTCTGTTTCTATCAGCTCCTGAAAATCTCGATAAC
TCAAAAAATACGCCCGGTAGTGATCTTATTTCATTATGGTGAAAGTTGGAACCTCTTACGTGCCGATCAA
CGTCTCATTTTCGCCAAAAGTTGGCCCAGGGCTTCCCGGTATCAACAGGGACACCAGGATTTATTTATTC
TGCGAAGTGATCTTCCGTCACAGGTATTTATTCGGCGCAAAGTGCGTCGGGTGATGCTGCCAACTTACTG
ATTTAGTGTATGATGGTGTTTTTGAGGTGCTCCAGTGGCTTCTGTTTCTATCAGGGCTGGATGATCCTCC
AGCGCGGGGATCTCATGCTGGAGTTCTTCGCCCACCCCAAAAGGATCTAGGTGAAGATCCTTTTTGATAA
TCTCATGACCAAAATCCCTTAACGTGAGTTTTCGTTCCACTGAGCGTCAGACCCCGTAGAAAAGATCAAA
GGATCTTCTTGAGATCCTTTTTTTCTGCGCGTAATCTGCTGCTTGCAAACAAAAAAACCACCGCTACCAG
CGGTGGTTTGTTTGCCGGATCAAGAGCTACCAACTCTTTTTCCGAAGGTAACTGGCTTCAGCAGAGCGCA
GATACCAAATACTGTTCTTCTAGTGTAGCCGTAGTTAGGCCACCACTTCAAGAACTCTGTAGCACCGCCT
ACATACCTCGCTCTGCTAATCCTGTTACCAGTGGCTGCTGCCAGTGGCGATAAGTCGTGTCTTACCGGGT
TGGACTCAAGACGATAGTTACCGGATAAGGCGCAGCGGTCGGGCTGAACGGGGGGTTCGTGCACACAGCC
CAGCTTGGAGCGAACGACCTACACCGAACTGAGATACCTACAGCGTGAGCTATGAGAAAGCGCCACGCTT
CCCGAAGGGAGAAAGGCGGACAGGTATCCGGTAAGCGGCAGGGTCGGAACAGGAGAGCGCACGAGGGAGC
TTCCAGGGGGAAACGCCTGGTATCTTTATAGTCCTGTCGGGTTTCGCCACCTCTGACTTGAGCGTCGATT
TTTGTGATGCTCGTCAGGGGGGCGGAGCCTATGGAAAAACGCCAGCAACGCGGCCTTTTTACGGTTCCTG
GCCTTTTGCTGGCCTTTTGCTCACATGTTCTTTCCTGCGTTATCCCCTGATTCTGTGGATAACCGTATTA
CCGCCTTTGAGTGAGCTGATACCGCTCGCCGCAGCCGAACGACCGAGCGCAGCGAGTCAGTGAGCGAGGA
AGCGGAAGAGCGCCCAATACGCAAACCGCCTCTCCCCGCGCGTTGGCCGATTCATTAATGCAGCTGGCAC
GACAGGTTTCCCGACTGGAAAGCGGGCAGTGAGCGCAACGCAATTAATGTGAGTTAGCTCA
