>Addgene plasmid #68376 | pJH110 | addgene partial sequence | sequence record 125356 | M13-F20 5'-TGTAAAACGACGGCCAGT-3'
AGGTGCCAGGGCGTGCCCTTGGGCTCCCCGGGCGCGGCATGCTTGACGGCTAGCTCAGTCCTAGGTATTG
TGCTAGCTACTAGAGAAAGAGGAGAAATACTAGATGGCTTCCTCCGAAGACGTTATCAAAGAGTTCATGC
GTTTCAAAGTTCGTATGGAAGGTTCCGTTAACGGTCACGAGTTCGAAATCGAAGGTGAAGGTGAAGGTCG
TCCGTACGAAGGTACCCAGACCGCTAAACTGAAAGTTACCAAAGGTGGTCCGCTGCCGTTCGCTTGGGAC
ATCCTGTCCCCGCAGTTCCAGTACGGTTCCAAAGCTTACGTTAAACACCCGGCTGACATCCCGGACTACC
TGAAACTGTCCTTCCCGGAAGGTTTCAAATGGGAACGTGTTATGAACTTCGAAGACGGTGGTGTTGTTAC
CGTTACCCAGGACTCCTCCCTGCAAGACGGTGAGTTCATCTACAAAGTTAAACTGCGTGGTACCAACTTC
CCGTCCGACGGTCCGGTTATGCAGAAAAAAACCATGGGTTGGGAAGCTTCCACCGAACGTATGTACCCGG
AAGACGGTGCTCTGAAAGGTGAAATCAAAATGCGTCTGAAACTGAAAGACGGTGGTCACTACGACGCTGA
AGTTAAAACCACCTACATGGCTAAAAAACCGGTTCAGCTGCCGGGTGCTTACAA
