>Addgene plasmid #68376 | pJH110 | addgene partial sequence | sequence record 125357 | M13-Rev 5'-CAGGAAACAGCTATGACC-3'
CTCCCGGGCGCGTGAAATAAGTGGCTGCGCGCATAAAGCGGGTGATGGGACTAACGCCTGAGTTAAGCCG
GAGCGCTTTGCGGCCGCGGCGTTGTGACAATTTACCGAACAACTCCGCGGCCGGGAAGCCGATCTCGGCT
TGAACGAATTGTTAGGTGGCGGTACTTGGGTCGATATCAAAGTGCATCACTTCTTCCCGTATGCCCAACT
TTGTATAGAGAGCCACTGCGGGATCGTCACCGTAATCTGCTTGCACGTAGATCACATAAGCACCAAGCGC
GTTGGCCTCATGCTTGAGGAGATTGATGAGCGCGGTGGCAATGCCCTGCCTCCGGTGCTCGCCGGAGACT
GCGAGATCATAGATATAGATCTCACTACGCGGCTGCTCAAACTTGGGCAGAACGTAAGCCGCGAGAGCGC
CAACAACCGCTTCTTGGTCGAAGGCAGCAAGCGCGATGAATGTCTTACTACGGAGCAAGTTCCCGAGGTA
ATCGGAGTCCGGCTGATGTTGGGAGTAGGTGGCTACGTCTCCGAACTCACGACCGAAAAGATCAAGAGCA
GCCCGCATGGATTTGACTTGGTCAGGGCCGAGCCTACATGTGCGAATGATGCCCATACTTGAGCCACCTA
ACTTTGTTTTAGGGCGACTGCCCTGCTGCGTAACATCGTTGCTGCTGCGTAACATCGTTGCTGCTCCATA
ACATCAAACATCGACCCACGGCGTAACGCGCTTGCTGCTTGGATGCCCGAGGCATAGACTGTAC
